>Addgene plasmid #166205 | pDONR221-RPS2 | addgene full sequence | sequence record 329594 | Addgene NGS Result
CTTTCCTGCGTTATCCCCTGATTCTGTGGATAACCGTATTACCGCCTTTGAGTGAGCTGATACCGCTCGC
CGCAGCCGAACGACCGAGCGCAGCGAGTCAGTGAGCGAGGAAGCGGAAGAGCGCCCAATACGCAAACCGC
CTCTCCCCGCGCGTTGGCCGATTCATTAATGCAGCTGGCACGACAGGTTTCCCGACTGGAAAGCGGGCAG
TGAGCGCAACGCAATTAATACGCGTACCGCTAGCCAGGAAGAGTTTGTAGAAACGCAAAAAGGCCATCCG
TCAGGATGGCCTTCTGCTTAGTTTGATGCCTGGCAGTTTATGGCGGGCGTCCTGCCCGCCACCCTCCGGG
CCGTTGCTTCACAACGTTCAAATCCGCTCCCGGCGGATTTGTCCTACTCAGGAGAGCGTTCACCGACAAA
CAACAGATAAAACGAAAGGCCCAGTCTTCCGACTGAGCCTTTCGTTTTATTTGATGCCTGGCAGTTCCCT
ACTCTCGCGTTAACGCTAGCATGGATGTTTTCCCAGTCACGACGTTGTAAAACGACGGCCAGTCTTAAGC
TCGGGCCCCAAATAATGATTTTATTTTGACTGATAGTGACCTGTTCGTTGCAACAAATTGATGAGCAATG
CTTTTTTATAATGCCAACTTTGTACAAAAAAGCAGGCTTCGAAGGAGATAACAAAATGGCGGACGACGCC
GGTGGTAGAGGAGGTTTTCGCGGAGGTTTTGGCGCAGGTGGCCGCGGTCGGGGCCGTGGACGCGGCAGAG
GCCGTGGAAGGGGTCGTGGTGCCCGGGGTGGCAAGTCTGAGGACAAGGAGTGGGTGCCGGTCACCAAGCT
GGGCCGCCTGGTTAAGGACATGAAGATCAAGTCTCTGGAGGAGATCTACCTGTACTCTCTGCCCATCAAG
GAGTCTGAGATCATCGACTTCTTCCTGGGTTCTGGTCTGAAAGACGAGGTGTTGAAGATCATGCCCGTCC
AGAAGCAGACCAGGGCTGGTCAGCGCACAAGGTTCAAGGCCTTTGTTGCCATTGGTGACTACAATGGCCA
TGTTGGTCTGGGAGTGAAGTGCTCCAAGGAGGTGGCCACAGCCATCCGTGGAGCCATCATCCTTGCCAAG
CTT
[240 nt withheld, positions 1124-1363]
TTTGATGCCATCTCAAAGACTTACAGCTACCTGACCCCTGATCTGTGGAAGGAGACCGTCTTCACAAAGT
CTCCATACCAGGAGTTCACCGACCATCTGGCCAAGACTCACACCAGGGTGTCTGTGCAGAGGGGCCAGGC
TGTGCAGGCAGCTGCCTCCGACCCAGCTTTCTTGTACAAAGTTGGCATTATAAGAAAGCATTGCTTATCA
ATTTGTTGCAACGAACAGGTCACTATCAGTCAAAATAAAATCATTATTTGCCATCCAGCTGATATCCCCT
ATAGTGAGTCGTATTACATGGTCATAGCTGTTTCCTGGCAGCTCTGGCCCGTGTCTCAAAATCTCTGATG
TTACATTGCACAAGATAAAAATATATCATCATGAACAATAAAACTGTCTGCTTACATAAACAGTAATACA
AGGGGTGTTATGAGCCATATTCAACGGGAAACGTCGAGGCCGCGATTAAATTCCAACATGGATGCTGATT
TATATGGGTATAAATGGGCTCGCGATAATGTCGGGCAATCAGGTGCGACAATCTATCGCTTGTATGGGAA
GCCCGATGCGCCAGAGTTGTTTCTGAAACATGGCAAAGGTAGCGTTGCCAATGATGTTACAGATGAGATG
GTCAGACTAAACTGGCTGACGGAATTTATGCCTCTTCCGACCATCAAGCATTTTATCCGTACTCCTGATG
ATGCATGGTTACTCACCACTGCGATCCCCGGAAAAACAGCATTCCAGGTATTAGAAGAATATCCTGATTC
AGGTGAAAATATTGTTGATGCGCTGGCAGTGTTCCTGCGCCGGTTGCATTCGATTCCTGTTTGTAATTGT
CCTTTTAACAGCGATCGCGTATTTCGTCTCGCTCAGGCGCAATCACGAATGAATAACGGTTTGGTTGATG
CGAGTGATTTTGATGACGAGCGTAATGGCTGGCCTGTTGAACAAGTCTGGAAAGAAATGCATAAACTTTT
GCCATTCTCACCGGATTCAGTCGTCACTCATGGTGATTTCTCACTTGATAACCTTATTTTTGACGAGGGG
AAATTAATAGGTTGTATTGATGTTGGACGAGTCGGAATCGCAGACCGATACCAGGATCTTGCCATCCTAT
GGAACTGCCTCGGTGAGTTTTCTCCTTCATTACAGAAACGGCTTTTTCAAAAATATGGTATTGATAATCC
TGATATGAATAAATTGCAGTTTCATTTGATGCTCGATGAGTTTTTCTAATCAGAATTGGTTAATTGGTTG
TAACACTGGCAGAGCATTACGCTGACTTGACGGGACGGCGCAAGCTCATGACCAAAATCCCTTAACGTGA
GTTACGCGTCGTTCCACTGAGCGTCAGACCCCGTAGAAAAGATCAAAGGATCTTCTTGAGATCCTTTTTT
TCTGCGCGTAATCTGCTGCTTGCAAACAAAAAAACCACCGCTACCAGCGGTGGTTTGTTTGCCGGATCAA
GAGCTACCAACTCTTTTTCCGAAGGTAACTGGCTTCAGCAGAGCGCAGATACCAAATACTGTTCTTCTAG
TGTAGCCGTAGTTAGGCCACCACTTCAAGAACTCTGTAGCACCGCCTACATACCTCGCTCTGCTAATCCT
GTTACCAGTGGCTGCTGCCAGTGGCGATAAGTCGTGTCTTACCGGGTTGGACTCAAGACGATAGTTACCG
GATAAGGCGCAGCGGTCGGGCTGAACGGGGGGTTCGTGCACACAGCCCAGCTTGGAGCGAACGACCTACA
CCGAACTGAGATACCTACAGCGTGAGCTATGAGAAAGCGCCACGCTTCCCGAAGGGAGAAAGGCGGACAG
GTATCCGGTAAGCGGCAGGGTCGGAACAGGAGAGCGCACGAGGGAGCTTCCAGGGGGAAACGCCTGGTAT
CTTTATAGTCCTGTCGGGTTTCGCCACCTCTGACTTGAGCGTCGATTTTTGTGATGCTCGTCAGGGGGGC
GGAGCCTATGGAAAAACGCCAGCAACGCGGCCTTTTTACGGTTCCTGGCCTTTTGCTGGCCTTTTGCTCA
CATGTT
Features (pLannotate 1.2.2; 10 found; start..end, strand, type, name):
    121..213     +  CDS            lacI (fragment): lac repressor; lacI; The lac repressor binds to the lac operator to inhibit transcription in E. coli. This inhibition can be relieved by adding lactose or isopropyl-β-D-thiogalactopyranoside (IPTG).
    268..295     -  terminator     rrnB T2 terminator: transcription terminator T2 from the E. coli rrnB gene
    427..470     +  terminator     rrnB T1 terminator: Escherichia coli rrnB; transcription terminator T1 from the E. coli rrnB gene
    517..553     -  CDS            lacZα (fragment): LacZα fragment of β-galactosidase; lacZ fragment
    569..668     +  protein_bind   attL1: mutant version of attL; recombination site for the Gateway® LR reaction LR Clonase™
    686..1522    +  CDS            Rps2 (sequence partly withheld): RS2_MOUSE - Also known as Llrep3, Rps4. Experimental evidence at protein level: Swiss-Prot protein existence level 1. From Mus musculus (Mouse).
   1524..1623    -  protein_bind   attL2: mutant version of attL; recombination site for the Gateway® LR reaction LR Clonase™
   1641..1659    -  promoter       T7 promoter: promoter for bacteriophage T7 RNA polymerase
   1793..2602    +  CDS            KanR: aminoglycoside phosphotransferase; aph(3')-Ia; confers resistance to kanamycin in bacteria or G418 (Geneticin®) in eukaryotes
   2749..3337    +  rep_origin     ori: high-copy-number ColE1/pMB1/pBR322/pUC origin of replication
