[The description below was written by a language model from this plasmid's Addgene catalogue record and pLannotate feature annotations shown in this document.]
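Description:
pDONR221-RPS2 is a Gateway entry clone built on the pDONR221 backbone, carrying the coding sequence of ribosomal protein S2 (RPS2) from the African turquoise killifish, Nothobranchius furzeri. The sequenced plasmid is about 3.4 kb and is maintained in E. coli at high copy number through a ColE1/pUC-type origin, with selection by a kanamycin resistance gene (aminoglycoside phosphotransferase).

The 837 bp RPS2 open reading frame sits between attL1 and attL2 sites, the recombination sequences produced when a PCR product or attB-flanked fragment is captured into a donor vector. These sites allow the insert to be moved directionally, and in frame, into any attR-containing destination vector by an LR Clonase reaction. The automated annotation labels the insert by its similarity to mouse Rps2, which reflects homology matching rather than origin; the catalogue entry gives the species as N. furzeri. The depositor notes that this is a stopless entry clone, so the ORF lacks its stop codon and can be read through into C-terminal tags or reporters supplied by the destination vector. The entry vector itself has no promoter positioned to express the insert. Upstream rrnB T1 and T2 terminators insulate the cassette from spurious backbone transcription, and a T7 promoter lies just beyond attL2, pointing back toward the insert on the opposite strand. The short lacI and lacZα fragments are backbone remnants with no functional role.

The plasmid serves as a shuttle intermediate for generating RPS2 expression constructs. It was deposited in connection with work on tissue-specific protein aggregation and quality control in the aging killifish, though the record does not state which destination vectors or hosts were used.
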