Addgene plasmid #166205: pDONR221-RPS2
Purpose: Gateway entry vector for N. furzeri RPS2
Depositing lab: Daniel Jarosz. Depositing organization: Stanford University. Publication: Tissue-specific landscape of protein aggregation and quality control in an aging vertebrate. Chen YR, Harel I, Singh PP, Ziv I, Moses E, Goshtchevsky U, Machado BE, Brunet A, Jarosz DF. Dev Cell. 2024 Jul 22;59(14):1892-1911.e13. doi: 10.1016/j.devcel.2024.04.014. Epub 2024 May 28. PubMed 38810654.
Backbone
  Vector backbone: pDONR221
  Vector type: Gateway Entry Vector
Growth in bacteria
  Bacterial resistance: Kanamycin, 50 μg/mL
  Growth temperature: 37°C
  Growth strain: DH5alpha
  Copy number: High Copy
Gene/Insert
  Gene/Insert name: RPS2
  Species: N. furzeri
  Insert size (bp): 837
  Cloning method: Gateway Cloning
Terms and licenses: Academic/Nonprofit Terms; Industry Terms: Not Available to Industry
Depositor comments: Stopless entry clone. Please visit https://doi.org/10.1101/2022.02.26.482120 for bioRxiv preprint. Also see Harel and Chen et al. 2024 (https://doi.org/10.1016/j.celrep.2023.112787)
How to cite: pDONR221-RPS2 was a gift from Daniel Jarosz (Addgene plasmid # 166205 ; http://n2t.net/addgene:166205 ; RRID:Addgene_166205)
