>Addgene plasmid #166205 | pDONR221-RPS2 | depositor partial sequence | sequence record 322754 | insert sequence
ATGGCGGACGACGCCGGTGGTAGAGGAGGTTTTCGCGGAGGTTTTGGCGCAGGTGGCCGCGGTCGGGGCC
GTGGACGCGGCAGAGGCCGTGGAAGGGGTCGTGGTGCCCGGGGTGGCAAGTCTGAGGACAAGGAGTGGGT
GCCGGTCACCAAGCTGGGCCGCCTGGTTAAGGACATGAAGATCAAGTCTCTGGAGGAGATCTACCTGTAC
TCTCTGCCCATCAAGGAGTCTGAGATCATCGACTTCTTCCTGGGTTCTGGTCTGAAAGACGAGGTGTTGA
AGATCATGCCCGTCCAGAAGCAGACCAGGGCTGGTCAGCGCACAAGGTTCAAGGCCTTTGTTGCCATTGG
TGACTACAATGGCCATGTTGGTCTGGGAGTGAAGTGCTCCAAGGAGGTGGCCACAGCCATCCGTGGAGCC
ATCATCCTTGCCAAGCTT
[240 nt withheld, positions 439-678]
TTTGATGCCATCTCAAAGACTTACAGCTACCTGACCCCTGATCTGTGGAAGGAGACCGTCTTCACAAAGT
CTCCATACCAGGAGTTCACCGACCATCTGGCCAAGACTCACACCAGGGTGTCTGTGCAGAGGGGCCAGGC
TGTGCAGGCAGCTGCCTCC
